>Addgene plasmid #132143 | pDONR221_SLC36A4 | addgene full sequence | sequence record 265837 | Addgene NGS Result
CTTTCCTGCGTTATCCCCTGATTCTGTGGATAACCGTATTACCGCCTTTGAGTGAGCTGATACCGCTCGC
CGCAGCCGAACGACCGAGCGCAGCGAGTCAGTGAGCGAGGAAGCGGAAGAGCGCCCAATACGCAAACCGC
CTCTCCCCGCGCGTTGGCCGATTCATTAATGCAGCTGGCACGACAGGTTTCCCGACTGGAAAGCGGGCAG
TGAGCGCAACGCAATTAATACGCGTACCGCTAGCCAGGAAGAGTTTGTAGAAACGCAAAAAGGCCATCCG
TCAGGATGGCCTTCTGCTTAGTTTGATGCCTGGCAGTTTATGGCGGGCGTCCTGCCCGCCACCCTCCGGG
CCGTTGCTTCACAACGTTCAAATCCGCTCCCGGCGGATTTGTCCTACTCAGGAGAGCGTTCACCGACAAA
CAACAGATAAAACGAAAGGCCCAGTCTTCCGACTGAGCCTTTCGTTTTATTTGATGCCTGGCAGTTCCCT
ACTCTCGCGTTAACGCTAGCATGGATGTTTTCCCAGTCACGACGTTGTAAAACGACGGCCAGTCTTAAGC
TCGGGCCCCAAATAATGATTTTATTTTGACTGATAGTGACCTGTTCGTTGCAACACATTGATGAGCAATG
CTTTTTTATAATGCCAACTTTGTACAAAAAAGCAGGCTCCACCATGGAGGCAGCAGCAACCCCAGCAGCA
GCAGGAGCCGCCCGGAGAGAGGAGCTGGACATGGATGTGATGCGGCCTCTGATCAACGAGCAGAATTTCG
ACGGCACATCCGATGAGGAGCACGAGCAGGAGCTGCTGCCTGTGCAGAAGCACTACCAGCTGGACGATCA
GGAGGGCATCTCTTTTGTGCAGACCCTGATGCACCTGCTGAAGGGCAATATCGGAACAGGACTGCTGGGA
CTGCCACTGGCCATCAAGAACGCAGGCATCGTGCTGGGCCCTATCTCCCTGGTGTTCATCGGCATCATCT
CTGTGCACTGCATGCACATCCTGGTGCGGTGCAGCCACTTCCTGTGCCTGCGGTTCAAGAAGAGCACCCT
GGGCTACAGCGACACAGTGTCCTTTGCCATGGAGGTGTCCCCCTGGTCTTGCCTGCAGAAGCAGGCAGCA
TGGGGCAGATCCGTGGTGGACTTCTTCCTGGTCATCACCCAGCTGGGCTTCTGTAGCGTGTACATCGTGT
TTCTGGCCGAGAATGTGAAGCAGGTGCACGAGGGCTTCCTGGAGTCTAAGGTGTTTATCTCTAACAGCAC
AAATAGCTCCAACCCTTGCGAGAGGCGCAGCGTGGACCTGCGGATCTACATGCTGTGCTTCCTGCCCTTC
ATCATCCTGCTGGTGTTCATCAGAGAGCTGAAGAATCTGTTCGTGCTGAGCTTTCTGGCCAACGTGTCTA
TGGCCGTGAGCCTGGTCATCATCTACCAGTATGTGGTGAGGAATATGCCAGATCCCCACAACCTGCCTAT
CGTGGCCGGCTGGAAGAAGTATCCACTGTTCTTTGGCACCGCCGTGTTCGCCTTTGAGGGCATCGGCGTG
GTGCTGCCACTGGAGAATCAGATGAAGGAGTCCAAGCGGTTCCCCCAGGCCCTGAACATCGGCATGGGCA
TCGTGACCACACTGTACGTGACCCTGGCCACACTGGGCTATATGTGCTTTCACGACGAGATCAAGGGCAG
CATCACCCTGAACCTGCCACAGGACGTGTGGCTGTACCAGTCTGTGAAGATCCTGTATAGCTTCGGCATC
TTTGTGACATACAGCATCCAGTTCTATGTGCCAGCCGAGATCATCATCCCCGGCATCACCTCCAAGTTTC
ACACAAAGTGGAAGCAGATCTGCGAGTTCGGCATCAGGTCCTTTCTGGTGTCTATCACCTGTGCAGGAGC
AATCCTGATCCCAAGGCTGGACATCGTGATCTCCTTCGTGGGAGCCGTGTCTAGCTCCACCCTGGCCCTG
ATCCTGCCACCTCTGGTGGAGATCCTGACATTTTCTAAGGAGCACTACAATATCTGGATGGTGCTGAAGA
ACATCAGCATCGCCTTCACCGGCGTGGTGGGCTTTCTGCTGGGCACCTACATCACAGTGGAGGAGATCAT
CTATCCTACCCCAAAGGTGGTGGCCGGCACACCCCAGAGCCCTTTCCTGAACCTGAATAGCACCTGTCTG
ACATCCGGCCTGAAGGACCCAGCTTTCTTGTACAAAGTTGGCATTATAAGAAAGCATTGCTTATCAATTT
GTTGCAACGAACAGGTCACTATCAGTCAAAATAAAATCATTATTTGCCATCCAGCTGATATCCCCTATAG
TGAGTCGTATTACATGGTCATAGCTGTTTCCTGGCAGCTCTGGCCCGTGTCTCAAAATCTCTGATGTTAC
ATTGCACAAGATAAAAATATATCATCATGAACAATAAAACTGTCTGCTTACATAAACAGTAATACAAGGG
GTGTTATGAGCCATATTCAACGGGAAACGTCGAGGCCGCGATTAAATTCCAACATGGATGCTGATTTATA
TGGGTATAAATGGGCTCGCGATAATGTCGGGCAATCAGGTGCGACAATCTATCGCTTGTATGGGAAGCCC
GATGCGCCAGAGTTGTTTCTGAAACATGGCAAAGGTAGCGTTGCCAATGATGTTACAGATGAGATGGTCA
GACTAAACTGGCTGACGGAATTTATGCCTCTTCCGACCATCAAGCATTTTATCCGTACTCCTGATGATGC
ATGGTTACTCACCACTGCGATCCCCGGAAAAACAGCATTCCAGGTATTAGAAGAATATCCTGATTCAGGT
GAAAATATTGTTGATGCGCTGGCAGTGTTCCTGCGCCGGTTGCATTCGATTCCTGTTTGTAATTGTCCTT
TTAACAGCGATCGCGTATTTCGTCTCGCTCAGGCGCAATCACGAATGAATAACGGTTTGGTTGATGCGAG
TGATTTTGATGACGAGCGTAATGGCTGGCCTGTTGAACAAGTCTGGAAAGAAATGCATAAACTTTTGCCA
TTCTCACCGGATTCAGTCGTCACTCATGGTGATTTCTCACTTGATAACCTTATTTTTGACGAGGGGAAAT
TAATAGGTTGTATTGATGTTGGACGAGTCGGAATCGCAGACCGATACCAGGATCTTGCCATCCTATGGAA
CTGCCTCGGTGAGTTTTCTCCTTCATTACAGAAACGGCTTTTTCAAAAATATGGTATTGATAATCCTGAT
ATGAATAAATTGCAGTTTCATTTGATGCTCGATGAGTTTTTCTAATCAGAATTGGTTAATTGGTTGTAAC
ACTGGCAGAGCATTACGCTGACTTGACGGGACGGCGCAAGCTCATGACCAAAATCCCTTAACGTGAGTTA
CGCGTCGTTCCACTGAGCGTCAGACCCCGTAGAAAAGATCAAAGGATCTTCTTGAGATCCTTTTTTTCTG
CGCGTAATCTGCTGCTTGCAAACAAAAAAACCACCGCTACCAGCGGTGGTTTGTTTGCCGGATCAAGAGC
TACCAACTCTTTTTCCGAAGGTAACTGGCTTCAGCAGAGCGCAGATACCAAATACTGTTCTTCTAGTGTA
GCCGTAGTTAGGCCACCACTTCAAGAACTCTGTAGCACCGCCTACATACCTCGCTCTGCTAATCCTGTTA
CCAGTGGCTGCTGCCAGTGGCGATAAGTCGTGTCTTACCGGGTTGGACTCAAGACGATAGTTACCGGATA
AGGCGCAGCGGTCGGGCTGAACGGGGGGTTCGTGCACACAGCCCAGCTTGGAGCGAACGACCTACACCGA
ACTGAGATACCTACAGCGTGAGCTATGAGAAAGCGCCACGCTTCCCGAAGGGAGAAAGGCGGACAGGTAT
CCGGTAAGCGGCAGGGTCGGAACAGGAGAGCGCACGAGGGAGCTTCCAGGGGGAAACGCCTGGTATCTTT
ATAGTCCTGTCGGGTTTCGCCACCTCTGACTTGAGCGTCGATTTTTGTGATGCTCGTCAGGGGGGCGGAG
CCTATGGAAAAACGCCAGCAACGCGGCCTTTTTACGGTTCCTGGCCTTTTGCTGGCCTTTTGCTCACATG
TT
Features (pLannotate 1.2.2; 10 found; start..end, strand, type, name):
    121..213     +  CDS            lacI (fragment): lac repressor; lacI; The lac repressor binds to the lac operator to inhibit transcription in E. coli. This inhibition can be relieved by adding lactose or isopropyl-β-D-thiogalactopyranoside (IPTG).
    268..295     -  terminator     rrnB T2 terminator: transcription terminator T2 from the E. coli rrnB gene
    427..470     +  terminator     rrnB T1 terminator: Escherichia coli rrnB; transcription terminator T1 from the E. coli rrnB gene
    517..553     -  CDS            lacZα (fragment): LacZα fragment of β-galactosidase; lacZ fragment
    569..668     +  protein_bind   attL1: mutant version of attL; recombination site for the Gateway® LR reaction LR Clonase™
    674..2185    +  CDS            SLC36A4: S36A4_HUMAN - Also known as PAT4. Experimental evidence at protein level: Swiss-Prot protein existence level 1. Functions as a sodium-independent electroneutral transporter for tryptophan, proline and alanine. Inhibited by sarcosine. From Homo sapiens (Human).
   2187..2286    -  protein_bind   attL2: mutant version of attL; recombination site for the Gateway® LR reaction LR Clonase™
   2304..2322    -  promoter       T7 promoter: promoter for bacteriophage T7 RNA polymerase
   2456..3265    +  CDS            KanR: aminoglycoside phosphotransferase; aph(3')-Ia; confers resistance to kanamycin in bacteria or G418 (Geneticin®) in eukaryotes
   3412..4000    +  rep_origin     ori: high-copy-number ColE1/pMB1/pBR322/pUC origin of replication
