[The description below was written by a language model from this plasmid's Addgene catalogue record and pLannotate feature annotations shown in this document.]
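Description:
pDONR221_SLC36A4 is a Gateway entry clone built on the commercial pDONR221 donor backbone, carrying a codon-optimized open reading frame for human SLC36A4 (also known as PAT4). It is a small bacterial plasmid of about 4.1 kb in the sequenced record, maintained at high copy through a ColE1/pUC-type origin of replication and selected with kanamycin via an aminoglycoside phosphotransferase (KanR) gene. Although the catalogue classifies it under mammalian expression, the annotated features show no eukaryotic promoter or polyadenylation signal. The plasmid serves as a shuttle for the ORF rather than as an expression vector in its own right.

The 1,512 bp SLC36A4 coding sequence sits between attL1 and attL2 recombination sites, so an LR Clonase reaction can transfer it directionally into any attR-containing destination vector, where the promoter, tags and selection markers are supplied. The annotation describes the encoded protein as a sodium-independent, electroneutral amino acid transporter for tryptophan, proline and alanine that is inhibited by sarcosine. Upstream of the cassette lie the rrnB T1 and T2 transcription terminators, which insulate the insert from read-through transcription in E. coli. A T7 promoter lies just beyond attL2, oriented toward the insert on the opposite strand. Short lacI and lacZα fragments are backbone remnants with no evident function here, and M13 forward and reverse primer sites flank the insert for sequence verification. The clone belongs to a large consortium collection of solute carrier ORFs intended for subcloning into custom expression vectors to study SLC transporters.
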