Addgene plasmid #132143: pDONR221_SLC36A4
Purpose: Gateway entry clone with codon-optimized ORF sequence for subcloning into custom expression vectors
Depositing lab: RESOLUTE Consortium & Giulio Superti-Furga. Depositing organization: CeMM Research Center for Molecular Medicine. Publication: The RESOLUTE consortium: unlocking SLC transporters for drug discovery. Superti-Furga G, Lackner D, Wiedmer T, Ingles-Prieto A, Barbosa B, Girardi E, Goldmann U, Gurtl B, Klavins K, Klimek C, Lindinger S, Lineiro-Retes E, Muller AC, Onstein S, Redinger G, Reil D, Sedlyarov V, Wolf G, Crawford M, Everley R, ... Steppan CM. Nat Rev Drug Discov. 2020 Jul;19(7):429-430. doi: 10.1038/d41573-020-00056-6. PubMed 32265506.
Backbone
  Vector backbone: pDONR221
  Backbone manufacturer: Thermo Fisher Scientific
  Backbone size w/o insert (bp): 2550
  Vector type: Mammalian Expression
Growth in bacteria
  Bacterial resistance: Kanamycin, 50 μg/mL
  Growth temperature: 37°C
  Growth strain: Stbl3
  Copy number: High Copy
Gene/Insert
  Gene/Insert name: SLC36A4 (alt name: PAT4, FLJ38932)
  Species: H. sapiens (human)
  Insert size (bp): 1512
  Entrez Gene: SLC36A4 (a.k.a. PAT4)
  Cloning method: Gateway Cloning
  Sequencing primers: 5′ M13-fwd; 3′ M13-rev
Terms and licenses: Academic/Nonprofit Terms; Industry Terms
Depositor comments: For more information on the full Resolute plasmid collection, please see www.addgene.org/depositor-collections/re-solute/. Please provide your feedback on this plasmid to the RESOLUTE consortium by filling out their RESOLUTE repository feedback form: https://forms.office.com/Pages/ResponsePage.aspx?id=0e05yklzmkS7rjFGQL4N7z4feCLQvEJAmVcOCM_u885UN1JJRko0Ukg4TVQwNTZLOUxPQVJWT1NHUCQlQCN0PWcu
How to cite: pDONR221_SLC36A4 was a gift from RESOLUTE Consortium & Giulio Superti-Furga (Addgene plasmid # 132143 ; http://n2t.net/addgene:132143 ; RRID:Addgene_132143)
