>Addgene plasmid #132143 | pDONR221_SLC36A4 | depositor partial sequence | sequence record 253686 | Codon-optimized ORF of SLC36A4
ATGGAGGCAGCAGCAACCCCAGCAGCAGCAGGAGCCGCCCGGAGAGAGGAGCTGGACATGGATGTGATGC
GGCCTCTGATCAACGAGCAGAATTTCGACGGCACATCCGATGAGGAGCACGAGCAGGAGCTGCTGCCTGT
GCAGAAGCACTACCAGCTGGACGATCAGGAGGGCATCTCTTTTGTGCAGACCCTGATGCACCTGCTGAAG
GGCAATATCGGAACAGGACTGCTGGGACTGCCACTGGCCATCAAGAACGCAGGCATCGTGCTGGGCCCTA
TCTCCCTGGTGTTCATCGGCATCATCTCTGTGCACTGCATGCACATCCTGGTGCGGTGCAGCCACTTCCT
GTGCCTGCGGTTCAAGAAGAGCACCCTGGGCTACAGCGACACAGTGTCCTTTGCCATGGAGGTGTCCCCC
TGGTCTTGCCTGCAGAAGCAGGCAGCATGGGGCAGATCCGTGGTGGACTTCTTCCTGGTCATCACCCAGC
TGGGCTTCTGTAGCGTGTACATCGTGTTTCTGGCCGAGAATGTGAAGCAGGTGCACGAGGGCTTCCTGGA
GTCTAAGGTGTTTATCTCTAACAGCACAAATAGCTCCAACCCTTGCGAGAGGCGCAGCGTGGACCTGCGG
ATCTACATGCTGTGCTTCCTGCCCTTCATCATCCTGCTGGTGTTCATCAGAGAGCTGAAGAATCTGTTCG
TGCTGAGCTTTCTGGCCAACGTGTCTATGGCCGTGAGCCTGGTCATCATCTACCAGTATGTGGTGAGGAA
TATGCCAGATCCCCACAACCTGCCTATCGTGGCCGGCTGGAAGAAGTATCCACTGTTCTTTGGCACCGCC
GTGTTCGCCTTTGAGGGCATCGGCGTGGTGCTGCCACTGGAGAATCAGATGAAGGAGTCCAAGCGGTTCC
CCCAGGCCCTGAACATCGGCATGGGCATCGTGACCACACTGTACGTGACCCTGGCCACACTGGGCTATAT
GTGCTTTCACGACGAGATCAAGGGCAGCATCACCCTGAACCTGCCACAGGACGTGTGGCTGTACCAGTCT
GTGAAGATCCTGTATAGCTTCGGCATCTTTGTGACATACAGCATCCAGTTCTATGTGCCAGCCGAGATCA
TCATCCCCGGCATCACCTCCAAGTTTCACACAAAGTGGAAGCAGATCTGCGAGTTCGGCATCAGGTCCTT
TCTGGTGTCTATCACCTGTGCAGGAGCAATCCTGATCCCAAGGCTGGACATCGTGATCTCCTTCGTGGGA
GCCGTGTCTAGCTCCACCCTGGCCCTGATCCTGCCACCTCTGGTGGAGATCCTGACATTTTCTAAGGAGC
ACTACAATATCTGGATGGTGCTGAAGAACATCAGCATCGCCTTCACCGGCGTGGTGGGCTTTCTGCTGGG
CACCTACATCACAGTGGAGGAGATCATCTATCCTACCCCAAAGGTGGTGGCCGGCACACCCCAGAGCCCT
TTCCTGAACCTGAATAGCACCTGTCTGACATCCGGCCTGAAG
